Addgene plasmid #74966: pXPR_BRD003 sgCIC-1
Purpose: sgCIC-1, puromycin selection
Depositing lab: William Hahn. Depositing organization: Dana-Farber Cancer Institute. Publication: ATXN1L, CIC, and ETS Transcription Factors Modulate Sensitivity to MAPK Pathway Inhibition. Wang B, Krall EB, Aguirre AJ, Kim M, Widlund HR, Doshi MB, Sicinska E, Sulahian R, Goodale A, Cowley GS, Piccioni F, Doench JG, Root DE, Hahn WC. Cell Rep. 2017 Feb 7;18(6):1543-1557. doi: 10.1016/j.celrep.2017.01.031. PubMed 28178529.
Backbone
  Vector backbone: pXPR_BRD003
  Backbone manufacturer: Broad Institute - Genetic Perturbation Platform
  Backbone size w/o insert (bp): 8318
  Total vector size (bp): 8322
  Vector type: Mammalian Expression, CRISPR
  Selectable markers: Puromycin
Growth in bacteria
  Bacterial resistance: Ampicillin, 100 μg/mL
  Growth temperature: 37°C
  Growth strain: NEB Stable
  Copy number: High Copy
Gene/Insert
  Gene/Insert name: CIC (alt name: Capicua)
  gRNA/shRNA sequence: CGCAGGGGCCCCATACCCCG
  Species: H. sapiens (human)
  Entrez Gene: CIC (a.k.a. MRD45)
  Cloning method: Restriction Enzyme; 5′ cloning site Bsmb1 (unknown if destroyed); 3′ cloning site Bsmb1 (unknown if destroyed)
  Sequencing primers: 5′ GTATGTCTGTTGCTATTATGTCTACTATTCTTTCC
Terms and licenses: Academic/Nonprofit Terms; Industry Terms: Not Available to Industry
How to cite: pXPR_BRD003 sgCIC-1 was a gift from William Hahn (Addgene plasmid # 74966 ; http://n2t.net/addgene:74966 ; RRID:Addgene_74966)
