[The description below was written by a language model from this plasmid's Addgene catalogue record and pLannotate feature annotations shown in this document.]
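Description:
pXPR_BRD003 sgCIC-1 is a lentiviral CRISPR guide-expression plasmid built on the pXPR_BRD003 backbone from the Broad Institute Genetic Perturbation Platform. It carries a single guide RNA directed against human CIC (Capicua). The catalogue lists the vector type as mammalian expression/CRISPR. The feature table shows the layout of a third-generation, self-inactivating HIV-1 transfer vector: an RSV promoter fused to a truncated 5' LTR, the Ψ packaging signal with a gag fragment, the RRE for Rev-dependent export, a cPPT/CTS, a WPRE, and a ΔU3 3' LTR followed by an SV40 poly(A) signal. In bacteria the plasmid is maintained by a high-copy ColE1/pUC-type origin and selected with ampicillin through AmpR. An f1 ori, an SV40 ori, and remnants of lac and T7/T3 cloning elements are also present in the backbone.

The payload consists of two expression units. A human U6 RNA polymerase III promoter drives the guide, whose 20-nt spacer was cloned between BsmBI sites. On the circular map the spacer lies between the end of the U6 promoter and the S. pyogenes Cas9 gRNA scaffold annotated at the start of the sequence. Downstream, the EF-1α core promoter with its intron A drives puromycin N-acetyltransferase, so transduced or transfected mammalian cells can be selected with puromycin. No Cas9 coding sequence is annotated, so the nuclease must be supplied separately, for example from a Cas9-expressing cell line. The associated publication concerns ATXN1L, CIC and ETS transcription factors as modulators of sensitivity to MAPK pathway inhibition, which fits use of this construct to knock out CIC in human cells.
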