Features (pLannotate 1.2.2; 29 found; start..end, strand, type, name):
      1..76      +  misc_RNA       gRNA scaffold: guide RNA scaffold for the Streptococcus pyogenes CRISPR/Cas9 system
    132..249     +  misc_feature   cPPT/CTS: central polypurine tract and central termination sequence of HIV-1
    315..381     +  CDS            small t antigen (fragment): SV40 (simian virus 40) small t antigen
    407..618     +  promoter       EF-1α core promoter: core promoter for human elongation factor EF-1α
    619..1557    +  intron         EF-1α intron A: intron upstream of the start codon of human EF-1α
   1579..2178    +  CDS            PuroR (fragment): puromycin N-acetyltransferase; pac from Streptomyces; confers resistance to puromycin
   2194..2782    +  misc_feature   WPRE: woodchuck hepatitis virus posttranscriptional regulatory element
   2833..2852    +  misc_feature   cPPT/CTS (fragment): central polypurine tract and central termination sequence of HIV-1
   2854..3087    +  LTR            3' LTR (ΔU3): self-inactivating 3' long terminal repeat (LTR) from HIV-1
   3165..3286    +  polyA_signal   SV40 poly(A) signal: SV40 polyadenylation signal
   3326..3461    +  rep_origin     SV40 ori: SV40 origin of replication
   3482..3500    -  promoter       T7 promoter: promoter for bacteriophage T7 RNA polymerase
   3508..3663    +  CDS            lacZα (fragment): LacZα fragment of β-galactosidase; lacZ fragment
   3668..4096    +  rep_origin     f1 ori (sequence partly withheld): f1 bacteriophage origin of replication; arrow indicates direction of (+) strand synthesis
   4149..4253    +  promoter       AmpR promoter: bla
   4254..5114    +  CDS            AmpR: β-lactamase; bla; confers resistance to ampicillin, carbenicillin, and related antibiotics
   5285..5873    +  rep_origin     ori: high-copy-number ColE1/pMB1/pBR322/pUC origin of replication
   6056..6148    +  CDS            lacI (fragment): lac repressor; lacI; The lac repressor binds to the lac operator to inhibit transcription in E. coli. This inhibition can be relieved by adding lactose or isopropyl-β-D-thiogalactopyranoside (IPTG).
   6161..6182    +  protein_bind   CAP binding site: CAP binding activates transcription in the presence of cAMP. E. coli catabolite activator protein
   6197..6227    +  promoter       lac promoter: promoter for the E. coli lac operon
   6235..6251    +  protein_bind   lac operator: The lac repressor binds to the lac operator to inhibit transcription in E. coli. This inhibition can be relieved by adding lactose or isopropyl-β-D-thiogalactopyranoside (IPTG). lac repressor encoded by lacI
   6296..6314    +  promoter       T3 promoter: promoter for bacteriophage T3 RNA polymerase
   6342..6568    +  promoter       RSV promoter: Rous sarcoma virus enhancer/promoter
   6569..6749    +  LTR            5' LTR (truncated): truncated 5' long terminal repeat (LTR) from HIV-1
   6796..6921    +  misc_feature   HIV-1 Ψ: packaging signal of human immunodeficiency virus type 1
   6905..7268    +  CDS            HIV-1 gag (fragment): gag protein from human immunodeficiency virus 1; gag
   7414..7647    +  misc_feature   RRE: The Rev response element (RRE) of HIV-1 allows for Rev-dependent mRNA export from the nucleus to the cytoplasm.
   8024..8050    +  CDS            Rev (fragment): human immunodeficiency virus 1 (HIV-1) Rev protein; rev; enhances nuclear export of unspliced and incompletely spliced viral mRNAs
   8054..8294    +  promoter       U6 promoter: RNA polymerase III promoter for human U6 snRNA
>Addgene plasmid #74966 | pXPR_BRD003 sgCIC-1 | depositor full sequence | sequence record 141810 | pXPR_BRD003 sgCIC-1 sequence 8323 bps
GTTTTAGAGCTAGAAATAGCAAGTTAAAATAAGGCTAGTCCGTTATCAACTTGAAAAAGTGGCACCGAGT
CGGTGCTTTTTTAAGCTTGGCGTAACTAGATCTTGAGACAAATGGCAGTATTCATCCACAATTTTAAAAG
AAAAGGGGGGATTGGGGGGTACAGTGCAGGGGAAAGAATAGTAGACATAATAGCAACAGACATACAAACT
AAAGAATTACAAAAACAAATTACAAAAATTCAAAATTTTCGGGTTTATTACAGGGACAGCAGAGATCCAC
TTTGGCGCCGGCTCGAGGGGGCCCGGGTGCAAAGATGGATAAAGTTTTAAACAGAGAGGAATCTTTGCAG
CTAATGGACCTTCTAGGTCTTGAAAGGAGTGGGAATTGGCTCCGGTGCCCGTCAGTGGGCAGAGCGCACA
TCGCCCACAGTCCCCGAGAAGTTGGGGGGAGGGGTCGGCAATTGATCCGGTGCCTAGAGAAGGTGGCGCG
GGGTAAACTGGGAAAGTGATGTCGTGTACTGGCTCCGCCTTTTTCCCGAGGGTGGGGGAGAACCGTATAT
AAGTGCAGTAGTCGCCGTGAACGTTCTTTTTCGCAACGGGTTTGCCGCCAGAACACAGGTAAGTGCCGTG
TGTGGTTCCCGCGGGCCTGGCCTCTTTACGGGTTATGGCCCTTGCGTGCCTTGAATTACTTCCACCTGGC
TGCAGTACGTGATTCTTGATCCCGAGCTTCGGGTTGGAAGTGGGTGGGAGAGTTCGAGGCCTTGCGCTTA
AGGAGCCCCTTCGCCTCGTGCTTGAGTTGAGGCCTGGCCTGGGCGCTGGGGCCGCCGCGTGCGAATCTGG
TGGCACCTTCGCGCCTGTCTCGCTGCTTTCGATAAGTCTCTAGCCATTTAAAATTTTTGATGACCTGCTG
CGACGCTTTTTTTCTGGCAAGATAGTCTTGTAAATGCGGGCCAAGATCTGCACACTGGTATTTCGGTTTT
TGGGGCCGCGGGCGGCGACGGGGCCCGTGCGTCCCAGCGCACATGTTCGGCGAGGCGGGGCCTGCGAGCG
CGGCCACCGAGAATCGGACGGGGGTAGTCTCAAGCTGGCCGGCCTGCTCTGGTGCCTGGCCTCGCGCCGC
CGTGTATCGCCCCGCCCTGGGCGGCAAGGCTGGCCCGGTCGGCACCAGTTGCGTGAGCGGAAAGATGGCC
GCTTCCCGGCCCTGCTGCAGGGAGCTCAAAATGGAGGACGCGGCGCTCGGGAGAGCGGGCGGGTGAGTCA
CCCACACAAAGGAAAAGGGCCTTTCCGTCCTCAGCCGTCGCTTCATGTGACTCCACGGAGTACCGGGCGC
CGTCCAGGCACCTCGATTAGTTCTCGAGCTTTTGGAGTACGTCGTCTTTAGGTTGGGGGGAGGGGTTTTA
TGCGATGGAGTTTCCCCACACTGAGTGGGTGGAGACTGAAGTTAGGCCAGCTTGGCACTTGATGTAATTC
TCCTTGGAATTTGCCCTTTTTGAGTTTGGATCTTGGTTCATTCTCAAGCCTCAGACAGTGGTTCAAAGTT
TTTTTCTTCCATTTCAGGTGTCGTGACGTACGGCCACCATGACCGAGTACAAGCCCACGGTGCGCCTCGC
CACCCGCGACGACGTCCCCAGGGCCGTACGCACCCTCGCCGCCGCGTTCGCCGACTACCCCGCCACGCGC
CACACCGTCGATCCGGACCGCCACATCGAGCGGGTCACCGAGCTGCAAGAACTCTTCCTCACGCGCGTCG
GGCTCGACATCGGCAAGGTGTGGGTCGCGGACGACGGCGCCGCCGTGGCGGTCTGGACCACGCCGGAGAG
CGTCGAAGCGGGGGCGGTGTTCGCCGAGATCGGCCCGCGCATGGCCGAGTTGAGCGGTTCCCGGCTGGCC
GCGCAGCAACAGATGGAAGGCCTCCTGGCGCCGCACCGGCCCAAGGAGCCCGCGTGGTTCCTGGCCACCG
TCGGAGTCTCGCCCGACCACCAGGGCAAGGGTCTGGGCAGCGCCGTCGTGCTCCCCGGAGTGGAGGCGGC
CGAGCGCGCCGGGGTGCCCGCCTTCCTGGAGACCTCCGCGCCCCGCAACCTCCCCTTCTACGAGCGGCTC
GGCTTCACCGTCACCGCCGACGTCGAGGTGCCCGAAGGACCGCGCACCTGGTGCATGACCCGCAAGCCCG
GTGCCTGAACGCGTTAAGTCGACAATCAACCTCTGGATTACAAAATTTGTGAAAGATTGACTGGTATTCT
TAACTATGTTGCTCCTTTTACGCTATGTGGATACGCTGCTTTAATGCCTTTGTATCATGCTATTGCTTCC
CGTATGGCTTTCATTTTCTCCTCCTTGTATAAATCCTGGTTGCTGTCTCTTTATGAGGAGTTGTGGCCCG
TTGTCAGGCAACGTGGCGTGGTGTGCACTGTGTTTGCTGACGCAACCCCCACTGGTTGGGGCATTGCCAC
CACCTGTCAGCTCCTTTCCGGGACTTTCGCTTTCCCCCTCCCTATTGCCACGGCGGAACTCATCGCCGCC
TGCCTTGCCCGCTGCTGGACAGGGGCTCGGCTGTTGGGCACTGACAATTCCGTGGTGTTGTCGGGGAAAT
CATCGTCCTTTCCTTGGCTGCTCGCCTGTGTTGCCACCTGGATTCTGCGCGGGACGTCCTTCTGCTACGT
CCCTTCGGCCCTCAATCCAGCGGACCTTCCTTCCCGCGGCCTGCTGCCGGCTCTGCGGCCTCTTCCGCGT
CTTCGCCTTCGCCCTCAGACGAGTCGGATCTCCCTTTGGGCCGCCTCCCCGCGTCGACTTTAAGACCAAT
GACTTACAAGGCAGCTGTAGATCTTAGCCACTTTTTAAAAGAAAAGGGGGGACTGGAAGGGCTAATTCAC
TCCCAACGAAGACAAGATCTGCTTTTTGCTTGTACTGGGTCTCTCTGGTTAGACCAGATCTGAGCCTGGG
AGCTCTCTGGCTAACTAGGGAACCCACTGCTTAAGCCTCAATAAAGCTTGCCTTGAGTGCTTCAAGTAGT
GTGTGCCCGTCTGTTGTGTGACTCTGGTAACTAGAGATCCCTCAGACCCTTTTAGTCAGTGTGGAAAATC
TCTAGCAGTACGTATAGTAGTTCATGTCATCTTATTATTCAGTATTTATAACTTGCAAAGAAATGAATAT
CAGAGAGTGAGAGGAACTTGTTTATTGCAGCTTATAATGGTTACAAATAAAGCAATAGCATCACAAATTT
CACAAATAAAGCATTTTTTTCACTGCATTCTAGTTGTGGTTTGTCCAAACTCATCAATGTATCTTATCAT
GTCTGGCTCTAGCTATCCCGCCCCTAACTCCGCCCATCCCGCCCCTAACTCCGCCCAGTTCCGCCCATTC
TCCGCCCCATGGCTGACTAATTTTTTTTATTTATGCAGAGGCCGAGGCCGCCTCGGCCTCTGAGCTATTC
CAGAAGTAGTGAGGAGGCTTTTTTGGAGGCCTAGGGACGTACCCAATTCGCCCTATAGTGAGTCGTATTA
CGCGCGCTCACTGGCCGTCGTTTTACAACGTCGTGACTGGGAAAACCCTGGCGTTACCCAACTTAATCGC
CTTGCAGCACATCCCCCTTTCGCCAGCTGGCGTAATAGCGAAGAGGCCCGCACCGATCGCCCTTCCCAAC
AGTTGCGCAGCCTGAATGGCGAATGGG
[124 nt withheld, positions 3668-3791]
C
[91 nt withheld, positions 3793-3883]
A
[49 nt withheld, positions 3885-3933]
CCTTTGACGTTGGAGTCCACGTTCTTT
[37 nt withheld, positions 3961-3997]
ACCCTATCTCGGTCTATTCTTTTGATTTATAAGGGATTTTGCCGATTTCGGCCTATTGGTTAAAAAATGA
GCTGATTTAACAAAAATTTAACGCGAATTTTAACAAAATATTAACGCTTACAATTTAGGTGGCACTTTTC
GGGGAAATGTGCGCGGAACCCCTATTTGTTTATTTTTCTAAATACATTCAAATATGTATCCGCTCATGAG
ACAATAACCCTGATAAATGCTTCAATAATATTGAAAAAGGAAGAGTATGAGTATTCAACATTTCCGTGTC
GCCCTTATTCCCTTTTTTGCGGCATTTTGCCTTCCTGTTTTTGCTCACCCAGAAACGCTGGTGAAAGTAA
AAGATGCTGAAGATCAGTTGGGTGCACGAGTGGGTTACATCGAACTGGATCTCAACAGCGGTAAGATCCT
TGAGAGTTTTCGCCCCGAAGAACGTTTTCCAATGATGAGCACTTTTAAAGTTCTGCTATGTGGCGCGGTA
TTATCCCGTATTGACGCCGGGCAAGAGCAACTCGGTCGCCGCATACACTATTCTCAGAATGACTTGGTTG
AGTACTCACCAGTCACAGAAAAGCATCTTACGGATGGCATGACAGTAAGAGAATTATGCAGTGCTGCCAT
AACCATGAGTGATAACACTGCGGCCAACTTACTTCTGACAACGATCGGAGGACCGAAGGAGCTAACCGCT
TTTTTGCACAACATGGGGGATCATGTAACTCGCCTTGATCGTTGGGAACCGGAGCTGAATGAAGCCATAC
CAAACGACGAGCGTGACACCACGATGCCTGTAGCAATGGCAACAACGTTGCGCAAACTATTAACTGGCGA
ACTACTTACTCTAGCTTCCCGGCAACAATTAATAGACTGGATGGAGGCGGATAAAGTTGCAGGACCACTT
CTGCGCTCGGCCCTTCCGGCTGGCTGGTTTATTGCTGATAAATCTGGAGCCGGTGAGCGTGGGTCTCGCG
GTATCATTGCAGCACTGGGGCCAGATGGTAAGCCCTCCCGTATCGTAGTTATCTACACGACGGGGAGTCA
GGCAACTATGGATGAACGAAATAGACAGATCGCTGAGATAGGTGCCTCACTGATTAAGCATTGGTAACTG
TCAGACCAAGTTTACTCATATATACTTTAGATTGATTTAAAACTTCATTTTTAATTTAAAAGGATCTAGG
TGAAGATCCTTTTTGATAATCTCATGACCAAAATCCCTTAACGTGAGTTTTCGTTCCACTGAGCGTCAGA
CCCCGTAGAAAAGATCAAAGGATCTTCTTGAGATCCTTTTTTTCTGCGCGTAATCTGCTGCTTGCAAACA
AAAAAACCACCGCTACCAGCGGTGGTTTGTTTGCCGGATCAAGAGCTACCAACTCTTTTTCCGAAGGTAA
CTGGCTTCAGCAGAGCGCAGATACCAAATACTGTTCTTCTAGTGTAGCCGTAGTTAGGCCACCACTTCAA
GAACTCTGTAGCACCGCCTACATACCTCGCTCTGCTAATCCTGTTACCAGTGGCTGCTGCCAGTGGCGAT
AAGTCGTGTCTTACCGGGTTGGACTCAAGACGATAGTTACCGGATAAGGCGCAGCGGTCGGGCTGAACGG
GGGGTTCGTGCACACAGCCCAGCTTGGAGCGAACGACCTACACCGAACTGAGATACCTACAGCGTGAGCT
ATGAGAAAGCGCCACGCTTCCCGAAGGGAGAAAGGCGGACAGGTATCCGGTAAGCGGCAGGGTCGGAACA
GGAGAGCGCACGAGGGAGCTTCCAGGGGGAAACGCCTGGTATCTTTATAGTCCTGTCGGGTTTCGCCACC
TCTGACTTGAGCGTCGATTTTTGTGATGCTCGTCAGGGGGGCGGAGCCTATGGAAAAACGCCAGCAACGC
GGCCTTTTTACGGTTCCTGGCCTTTTGCTGGCCTTTTGCTCACATGTTCTTTCCTGCGTTATCCCCTGAT
TCTGTGGATAACCGTATTACCGCCTTTGAGTGAGCTGATACCGCTCGCCGCAGCCGAACGACCGAGCGCA
GCGAGTCAGTGAGCGAGGAAGCGGAAGAGCGCCCAATACGCAAACCGCCTCTCCCCGCGCGTTGGCCGAT
TCATTAATGCAGCTGGCACGACAGGTTTCCCGACTGGAAAGCGGGCAGTGAGCGCAACGCAATTAATGTG
AGTTAGCTCACTCATTAGGCACCCCAGGCTTTACACTTTATGCTTCCGGCTCGTATGTTGTGTGGAATTG
TGAGCGGATAACAATTTCACACAGGAAACAGCTATGACCATGATTACGCCAAGCGCGCAATTAACCCTCA
CTAAAGGGAACAAAAGCTGGAGCTGCAAGCTTAATGTAGTCTTATGCAATACTCTTGTAGTCTTGCAACA
TGGTAACGATGAGTTAGCAACATGCCTTACAAGGAGAGAAAAAGCACCGTGCATGCCGATTGGTGGAAGT
AAGGTGGTACGATCGTGCCTTATTAGGAAGGCAACAGACGGGTCTGACATGGATTGGACGAACCACTGAA
TTGCCGCATTGCAGAGATATTGTATTTAAGTGCCTAGCTCGATACATAAACGGGTCTCTCTGGTTAGACC
AGATCTGAGCCTGGGAGCTCTCTGGCTAACTAGGGAACCCACTGCTTAAGCCTCAATAAAGCTTGCCTTG
AGTGCTTCAAGTAGTGTGTGCCCGTCTGTTGTGTGACTCTGGTAACTAGAGATCCCTCAGACCCTTTTAG
TCAGTGTGGAAAATCTCTAGCAGTGGCGCCCGAACAGGGACTTGAAAGCGAAAGGGAAACCAGAGGAGCT
CTCTCGACGCAGGACTCGGCTTGCTGAAGCGCGCACGGCAAGAGGCGAGGGGCGGCGACTGGTGAGTACG
CCAAAAATTTTGACTAGCGGAGGCTAGAAGGAGAGAGATGGGTGCGAGAGCGTCAGTATTAAGCGGGGGA
GAATTAGATCGCGATGGGAAAAAATTCGGTTAAGGCCAGGGGGAAAGAAAAAATATAAATTAAAACATAT
AGTATGGGCAAGCAGGGAGCTAGAACGATTCGCAGTTAATCCTGGCCTGTTAGAAACATCAGAAGGCTGT
AGACAAATACTGGGACAGCTACAACCATCCCTTCAGACAGGATCAGAAGAACTTAGATCATTATATAATA
CAGTAGCAACCCTCTATTGTGTGCATCAAAGGATAGAGATAAAAGACACCAAGGAAGCTTTAGACAAGAT
AGAGGAAGAGCAAAACAAAAGTAAGACCACCGCACAGCAAGCGGCCGCTGATCTTCAGACCTGGAGGAGG
AGATATGAGGGACAATTGGAGAAGTGAATTATATAAATATAAAGTAGTAAAAATTGAACCATTAGGAGTA
GCACCCACCAAGGCAAAGAGAAGAGTGGTGCAGAGAGAAAAAAGAGCAGTGGGAATAGGAGCTTTGTTCC
TTGGGTTCTTGGGAGCAGCAGGAAGCACTATGGGCGCAGCGTCAATGACGCTGACGGTACAGGCCAGACA
ATTATTGTCTGGTATAGTGCAGCAGCAGAACAATTTGCTGAGGGCTATTGAGGCGCAACAGCATCTGTTG
CAACTCACAGTCTGGGGCATCAAGCAGCTCCAGGCAAGAATCCTGGCTGTGGAAAGATACCTAAAGGATC
AACAGCTCCTGGGGATTTGGGGTTGCTCTGGAAAACTCATTTGCACCACTGCTGTGCCTTGGAATGCTAG
TTGGAGTAATAAATCTCTGGAACAGATTTGGAATCACACGACCTGGATGGAGTGGGACAGAGAAATTAAC
AATTACACAAGCTTAATACACTCCTTAATTGAAGAATCGCAAAACCAGCAAGAAAAGAATGAACAAGAAT
TATTGGAATTAGATAAATGGGCAAGTTTGTGGAATTGGTTTAACATAACAAATTGGCTGTGGTATATAAA
ATTATTCATAATGATAGTAGGAGGCTTGGTAGGTTTAAGAATAGTTTTTGCTGTACTTTCTATAGTGAAT
AGAGTTAGGCAGGGATATTCACCATTATCGTTTCAGACCCACCTCCCAACCCCGAGGGGACCCAGAGAGG
GCCTATTTCCCATGATTCCTTCATATTTGCATATACGATACAAGGCTGTTAGAGAGATAATTAGAATTAA
TTTGACTGTAAACACAAAGATATTAGTACAAAATACGTGACGTAGAAAGTAATAATTTCTTGGGTAGTTT
GCAGTTTTAAAATTATGTTTTAAAATGGACTATCATATGCTTACCGTAACTTGAAAGTATTTCGATTTCT
TGGCTTTATATATCTTGTGGAAAGGACGAAACACCGCGCAGGGGCCCCATACCCCG
