>Addgene plasmid #74966 | pXPR_BRD003 sgCIC-1 | addgene partial sequence | sequence record 146830 | hU6-F 5'-GAGGGCCTATTTCCCATGATT-3'
TTTTAAAATTATGTTTTAAAATGGACTATCATATGCTTACCGTAACTTGAAAGTATTTCGATTTCTTGGC
TTTATATATCTTGTGGAAAGGACGAAACACCGCGCAGGGGCCCCATACCCCGGTTTTAGAGCTAGAAATA
GCAAGTTAAAATAAGGCTAGTCCGTTATCAACTTGAAAAAGTGGCACCGAGTCGGTGCTTTTTTAAGCTT
GGCGTAACTAGATCTTGAGACAAATGGCAGTATTCATCCACAATTTTAAAAGAAAAGGGGGGATTGGGGG
GTACAGTGCAGGGGAAAGAATAGTAGACATAATAGCAACAGACATACAAACTAAAGAATTACAAAAACAA
ATTACAAAAATTCAAAATTTTCGGGTTTATTACAGGGACAGCAGAGATCCACTTTGGCGCCGGCTCGAGG
GGGCCCGGGTGCAAAGATGGATAAAGTTTTAAACAGAGAGGAATCTTTGCAGCTAATGGACCTTCTAGGT
CTTGAAAGGAGTGGGAATTGGCTCCGGTGCCC
