>Addgene plasmid #74966 | pXPR_BRD003 sgCIC-1 | addgene partial sequence | sequence record 147573 | WPRE-R 5'-CATAGCGTAAAAGGAGCAACA-3'
ATTTTGTAATCCAGAGGTTGATTGTCGACTTAACGCGTTCAGGCACCGGGCTTGCGGGTCATGCACCAGG
TGCGCGGTCCTTCGGGCACCTCGACGTCGGCGGTGACGGTGAAGCCGAGCCGCTCGTAGAAGGGGAGGTT
GCGGGGCGCGGAGGTCTCCAGGAAGGCGGGCACCCCGGCGCGCTCGGCCGCCTCCACTCCGGGGAGCACG
ACGGCGCTGCCCAGACCCTTGCCCTGGTGGTCGGGCGAGACTCCGACGGTGGCCAGGAACCACGCGGGCT
CCTTGGGCCGGTGCGGCGCCAGGAGGCCTTCCATCTGTTGCTGCGCGGCCAGCCGGGAACCGCTCAACTC
GGCCATGCGCGGGCCGATCTCGGCGAACACCGCCCCCGCTTCGACGCTCTCCGGCGTGGTCCAGACCGCC
ACGGCGGCGCCGTCGTCCGCGACCCACACCTTGCCGATGTCGAGCCCGACGCGCGTGAGGAAGAGTTCTT
GCAGCTCGGTGACCCGCTCGATGTGGCGGTCCGGATCGACGGTGTGGCGCGTGGCGGGGTAGTCGGCGAA
CGCGGCGGCGAGGGTGCGTACGGCCCTGGGGACGTCGTCGCGGGTGGCGAGGCGCACCGTGGGCTTGTAC
TCGGTCATGGTGGCCGTACGTCACGACACCTGAAATGGAAGAAAAAAACTTTGAACCACTGTCTGAGGCT
TGAGAATGAACCAAGATCCAAACTCAAAAAGGGCAAATTCCAAGGAGAATTACATCAAGTGCCAAGCTGG
CCTAACTTCAGTCTCCACCCACTCAGTGTGGGGAAACTCCATCGCATAAAACCCCTCCCCCCAACCTAAA
GACGACGTACTCCAAAAGCTCGAGAACTAATCGAGGTGCC
